Addgene plasmid #126482: pcDNA-Flag-LmoCas8b2
Purpose: Encodes L.monocytogenes CRISPR Type I-B Cas8b2 with N-terminal fusion of Flag tag epitope and nuclear localization signal driven by CMV promoter
Depositing lab: Charles Gersbach. Depositing organization: Duke University. Publication: Targeted transcriptional modulation with type I CRISPR-Cas systems in human cells. Pickar-Oliver A, Black JB, Lewis MM, Mutchnick KJ, Klann TS, Gilcrest KA, Sitton MJ, Nelson CE, Barrera A, Bartelt LC, Reddy TE, Beisel CL, Barrangou R, Gersbach CA. Nat Biotechnol. 2019 Sep 23. pii: 10.1038/s41587-019-0235-7. doi: 10.1038/s41587-019-0235-7. PubMed 31548729.
Backbone
  Vector backbone: pcDNA
  Total vector size (bp): 7083
  Vector type: Mammalian Expression, CRISPR
Growth in bacteria
  Bacterial resistance: Ampicillin, 100 μg/mL
  Growth temperature: 37°C
  Growth strain: NEB Stable
  Copy number: High Copy
Gene/Insert
  Gene/Insert name: LmoCas8b2
  Insert size (bp): 1749
  Promoter: CMV
  Tag / fusion protein: Flag, NLS (N terminal on insert)
  Cloning method: Gibson Cloning
  Sequencing primers: 5′ TAATACGACTCACTATAGG
Terms and licenses: Academic/Nonprofit Terms; Industry Terms: Not Available to Industry
How to cite: pcDNA-Flag-LmoCas8b2 was a gift from Charles Gersbach (Addgene plasmid # 126482 ; http://n2t.net/addgene:126482 ; RRID:Addgene_126482)
