[The description below was written by a language model from this plasmid's Addgene catalogue record and pLannotate feature annotations shown in this document.]
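Description:
pcDNA-Flag-LmoCas8b2 is a mammalian expression plasmid of about 7.1 kb, built on a pcDNA backbone. It encodes Cas8b2, a subunit of the Listeria monocytogenes type I-B CRISPR-Cas system. The roughly 1.75 kb coding sequence was inserted by Gibson assembly and carries an N-terminal Flag epitope for detection and a nuclear localization signal that directs the bacterial protein into the nucleus of mammalian cells. Transcription is driven by the human cytomegalovirus immediate-early enhancer and promoter and terminated by the bovine growth hormone polyadenylation signal. A T7 promoter lies just upstream of the insert, where it can serve as a sequencing primer site or for in vitro transcription. The automated feature table does not annotate the Cas8b2 open reading frame, but the unannotated interval between the T7 promoter and the bGH signal matches the position and size expected for the tagged insert. A very short match to a truncated HIV-1 LTR next to the CMV promoter is probably an annotation artefact and not a functional viral element.

In E. coli the plasmid is maintained at high copy number through a ColE1/pUC-type origin and selected with ampicillin via the β-lactamase gene. An f1 origin is also present. A separate cassette places a neomycin phosphotransferase gene between an SV40 early promoter and an SV40 polyadenylation signal, which in principle allows G418 selection of transfected mammalian cells. The small ble, lacI and lac promoter/operator fragments appear to be backbone remnants. The construct belongs to work on targeted transcriptional modulation in human cells with type I CRISPR-Cas systems. Cas8b2 would be expected to be expressed alongside other components of the system, which this plasmid does not carry.
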