Features (pLannotate 1.2.2; 19 found; start..end, strand, type, name):
     19..348     +  promoter       SV40 promoter: SV40 enhancer and early promoter
    415..1206    +  CDS            neo: KKA2_KLEPN - Also known as kan, nptII. Experimental evidence at protein level: Swiss-Prot protein existence level 1. Resistance to kanamycin, neomycin, paromomycin, ribostamycin, butirosin and gentamicin B. From Klebsiella pneumoniae.
   1230..1388    +  CDS            ble (fragment): BLE_KLEPN - Experimental evidence at protein level: Swiss-Prot protein existence level 1. Binding protein with a strong affinity to the bleomycin family of antibiotics. Binds to CL990; an antimitotic-antibiotic compound. From Klebsiella pneumoniae.
   1383..1504    +  polyA_signal   SV40 poly(A) signal: SV40 polyadenylation signal
   1577..1593    -  protein_bind   lac operator: The lac repressor binds to the lac operator to inhibit transcription in E. coli. This inhibition can be relieved by adding lactose or isopropyl-β-D-thiogalactopyranoside (IPTG). lac repressor encoded by lacI
   1601..1631    -  promoter       lac promoter: promoter for the E. coli lac operon
   1646..1667    -  protein_bind   CAP binding site: CAP binding activates transcription in the presence of cAMP. E. coli catabolite activator protein
   1680..1772    -  CDS            lacI (fragment): lac repressor; lacI; The lac repressor binds to the lac operator to inhibit transcription in E. coli. This inhibition can be relieved by adding lactose or isopropyl-β-D-thiogalactopyranoside (IPTG).
   1955..2543    -  rep_origin     ori: high-copy-number ColE1/pMB1/pBR322/pUC origin of replication
   2714..3574    -  CDS            AmpR: β-lactamase; bla; confers resistance to ampicillin, carbenicillin, and related antibiotics
   3575..3679    -  promoter       AmpR promoter: bla
   3738..3790    -  misc_feature   bom (fragment): basis of mobility region from pBR322
   3945..4324    +  enhancer       CMV enhancer: human cytomegalovirus immediate early enhancer
   4325..4528    +  promoter       CMV promoter: human cytomegalovirus (CMV) immediate early promoter
   4524..4557    +  LTR            5' LTR (truncated) (fragment): truncated 5' long terminal repeat (LTR) from HIV-1
   4573..4591    +  promoter       T7 promoter: promoter for bacteriophage T7 RNA polymerase
   6394..6618    +  polyA_signal   bGH poly(A) signal: bovine growth hormone polyadenylation signal
   6622..6643    +  promoter       SV40 promoter (fragment): SV40 enhancer and early promoter
   6664..5       +  rep_origin     f1 ori (across the origin) (sequence partly withheld): f1 bacteriophage origin of replication; arrow indicates direction of (+) strand synthesis
>Addgene plasmid #126482 | pcDNA-Flag-LmoCas8b2 | addgene full sequence | sequence record 246628 | Addgene NGS Result
GAATTAATTCTGTGGAATGTGTGTCAGTTAGGGTGTGGAAAGTCCCCAGGCTCCCCAGCAGGCAGAAGTA
TGCAAAGCATGCATCTCAATTAGTCAGCAACCAGGTGTGGAAAGTCCCCAGGCTCCCCAGCAGGCAGAAG
TATGCAAAGCATGCATCTCAATTAGTCAGCAACCATAGTCCCGCCCCTAACTCCGCCCATCCCGCCCCTA
ACTCCGCCCAGTTCCGCCCATTCTCCGCCCCATGGCTGACTAATTTTTTTTATTTATGCAGAGGCCGAGG
CCGCCTCTGCCTCTGAGCTATTCCAGAAGTAGTGAGGAGGCTTTTTTGGAGGCCTAGGCTTTTGCAAAAA
GCTCCCGGGAGCTTGTATATCCATTTTCGGATCTGATCAAGAGACAGGATGAGGATCGTTTCGCATGATT
GAACAAGATGGATTGCACGCAGGTTCTCCGGCCGCTTGGGTGGAGAGGCTATTCGGCTATGACTGGGCAC
AACAGACAATCGGCTGCTCTGATGCCGCCGTGTTCCGGCTGTCAGCGCAGGGGCGCCCGGTTCTTTTTGT
CAAGACCGACCTGTCCGGTGCCCTGAATGAACTGCAGGACGAGGCAGCGCGGCTATCGTGGCTGGCCACG
ACGGGCGTTCCTTGCGCAGCTGTGCTCGACGTTGTCACTGAAGCGGGAAGGGACTGGCTGCTATTGGGCG
AAGTGCCGGGGCAGGATCTCCTGTCATCTCACCTTGCTCCTGCCGAGAAAGTATCCATCATGGCTGATGC
AATGCGGCGGCTGCATACGCTTGATCCGGCTACCTGCCCATTCGACCACCAAGCGAAACATCGCATCGAG
CGAGCACGTACTCGGATGGAAGCCGGTCTTGTCGATCAGGATGATCTGGACGAAGAGCATCAGGGGCTCG
CGCCAGCCGAACTGTTCGCCAGGCTCAAGGCGCGCATGCCCGACGGCGAGGATCTCGTCGTGACCCATGG
CGATGCCTGCTTGCCGAATATCATGGTGGAAAATGGCCGCTTTTCTGGATTCATCGACTGTGGCCGGCTG
GGTGTGGCGGACCGCTATCAGGACATAGCGTTGGCTACCCGTGATATTGCTGAAGAGCTTGGCGGCGAAT
GGGCTGACCGCTTCCTCGTGCTTTACGGTATCGCCGCTCCCGATTCGCAGCGCATCGCCTTCTATCGCCT
TCTTGACGAGTTCTTCTGAGCGGGACTCTGGGGTTCGAAATGACCGACCAAGCGACGCCCAACCTGCCAT
CACGAGATTTCGATTCCACCGCCGCCTTCTATGAAAGGTTGGGCTTCGGAATCGTTTTCCGGGACGCCGG
CTGGATGATCCTCCAGCGCGGGGATCTCATGCTGGAGTTCTTCGCCCACCCCAACTTGTTTATTGCAGCT
TATAATGGTTACAAATAAAGCAATAGCATCACAAATTTCACAAATAAAGCATTTTTTTCACTGCATTCTA
GTTGTGGTTTGTCCAAACTCATCAATGTATCTTATCATGTCTGTATACCGTCGACCTCTAGCTAGAGCTT
GGCGTAATCATGGTCATAGCTGTTTCCTGTGTGAAATTGTTATCCGCTCACAATTCCACACAACATACGA
GCCGGAAGCATAAAGTGTAAAGCCTGGGGTGCCTAATGAGTGAGCTAACTCACATTAATTGCGTTGCGCT
CACTGCCCGCTTTCCAGTCGGGAAACCTGTCGTGCCAGCTGCATTAATGAATCGGCCAACGCGCGGGGAG
AGGCGGTTTGCGTATTGGGCGCTCTTCCGCTTCCTCGCTCACTGACTCGCTGCGCTCGGTCGTTCGGCTG
CGGCGAGCGGTATCAGCTCACTCAAAGGCGGTAATACGGTTATCCACAGAATCAGGGGATAACGCAGGAA
AGAACATGTGAGCAAAAGGCCAGCAAAAGGCCAGGAACCGTAAAAAGGCCGCGTTGCTGGCGTTTTTCCA
TAGGCTCCGCCCCCCTGACGAGCATCACAAAAATCGACGCTCAAGTCAGAGGTGGCGAAACCCGACAGGA
CTATAAAGATACCAGGCGTTTCCCCCTGGAAGCTCCCTCGTGCGCTCTCCTGTTCCGACCCTGCCGCTTA
CCGGATACCTGTCCGCCTTTCTCCCTTCGGGAAGCGTGGCGCTTTCTCATAGCTCACGCTGTAGGTATCT
CAGTTCGGTGTAGGTCGTTCGCTCCAAGCTGGGCTGTGTGCACGAACCCCCCGTTCAGCCCGACCGCTGC
GCCTTATCCGGTAACTATCGTCTTGAGTCCAACCCGGTAAGACACGACTTATCGCCACTGGCAGCAGCCA
CTGGTAACAGGATTAGCAGAGCGAGGTATGTAGGCGGTGCTACAGAGTTCTTGAAGTGGTGGCCTAACTA
CGGCTACACTAGAAGAACAGTATTTGGTATCTGCGCTCTGCTGAAGCCAGTTACCTTCGGAAAAAGAGTT
GGTAGCTCTTGATCCGGCAAACAAACCACCGCTGGTAGCGGTGGTTTTTTTGTTTGCAAGCAGCAGATTA
CGCGCAGAAAAAAAGGATCTCAAGAAGATCCTTTGATCTTTTCTACGGGGTCTGACGCTCAGTGGAACGA
AAACTCACGTTAAGGGATTTTGGTCATGAGATTATCAAAAAGGATCTTCACCTAGATCCTTTTAAATTAA
AAATGAAGTTTTAAATCAATCTAAAGTATATATGAGTAAACTTGGTCTGACAGTTACCAATGCTTAATCA
GTGAGGCACCTATCTCAGCGATCTGTCTATTTCGTTCATCCATAGTTGCCTGACTCCCCGTCGTGTAGAT
AACTACGATACGGGAGGGCTTACCATCTGGCCCCAGTGCTGCAATGATACCGCGAGACCCACGCTCACCG
GCTCCAGATTTATCAGCAATAAACCAGCCAGCCGGAAGGGCCGAGCGCAGAAGTGGTCCTGCAACTTTAT
CCGCCTCCATCCAGTCTATTAATTGTTGCCGGGAAGCTAGAGTAAGTAGTTCGCCAGTTAATAGTTTGCG
CAACGTTGTTGCCATTGCTACAGGCATCGTGGTGTCACGCTCGTCGTTTGGTATGGCTTCATTCAGCTCC
GGTTCCCAACGATCAAGGCGAGTTACATGATCCCCCATGTTGTGCAAAAAAGCGGTTAGCTCCTTCGGTC
CTCCGATCGTTGTCAGAAGTAAGTTGGCCGCAGTGTTATCACTCATGGTTATGGCAGCACTGCATAATTC
TCTTACTGTCATGCCATCCGTAAGATGCTTTTCTGTGACTGGTGAGTACTCAACCAAGTCATTCTGAGAA
TAGTGTATGCGGCGACCGAGTTGCTCTTGCCCGGCGTCAATACGGGATAATACCGCGCCACATAGCAGAA
CTTTAAAAGTGCTCATCATTGGAAAACGTTCTTCGGGGCGAAAACTCTCAAGGATCTTACCGCTGTTGAG
ATCCAGTTCGATGTAACCCACTCGTGCACCCAACTGATCTTCAGCATCTTTTACTTTCACCAGCGTTTCT
GGGTGAGCAAAAACAGGAAGGCAAAATGCCGCAAAAAAGGGAATAAGGGCGACACGGAAATGTTGAATAC
TCATACTCTTCCTTTTTCAATATTATTGAAGCATTTATCAGGGTTATTGTCTCATGAGCGGATACATATT
TGAATGTATTTAGAAAAATAAACAAATAGGGGTTCCGCGCACATTTCCCCGAAAAGTGCCACCTGACGTC
GACGGATCGGGAGATCTCCCGATCCCCTATGGTGCACTCTCAGTACAATCTGCTCTGATGCCGCATAGTT
AAGCCAGTATCTGCTCCCTGCTTGTGTGTTGGAGGTCGCTGAGTAGTGCGCGAGCAAAATTTAAGCTACA
ACAAGGCAAGGCTTGACCGACAATTGCATGAAGAATCTGCTTAGGGTTAGGCGTTTTGCGCTGCTTCGCG
ATGTACGGGCCAGATATACGCGTTGACATTGATTATTGACTAGTTATTAATAGTAATCAATTACGGGGTC
ATTAGTTCATAGCCCATATATGGAGTTCCGCGTTACATAACTTACGGTAAATGGCCCGCCTGGCTGACCG
CCCAACGACCCCCGCCCATTGACGTCAATAATGACGTATGTTCCCATAGTAACGCCAATAGGGACTTTCC
ATTGACGTCAATGGGTGGAGTATTTACGGTAAACTGCCCACTTGGCAGTACATCAAGTGTATCATATGCC
AAGTACGCCCCCTATTGACGTCAATGACGGTAAATGGCCCGCCTGGCATTATGCCCAGTACATGACCTTA
TGGGACTTTCCTACTTGGCAGTACATCTACGTATTAGTCATCGCTATTACCATGGTGATGCGGTTTTGGC
AGTACATCAATGGGCGTGGATAGCGGTTTGACTCACGGGGATTTCCAAGTCTCCACCCCATTGACGTCAA
TGGGAGTTTGTTTTGGCACCAAAATCAACGGGACTTTCCAAAATGTCGTAACAACTCCGCCCCATTGACG
CAAATGGGCGGTAGGCGTGTACGGTGGGAGGTCTATATAAGCAGAGCTCTCTGGCTAACTAGAGAACCCA
CTGCTTACTGGCTTATCGAAATTAATACGACTCACTATAGGGAGACCCAAGCTGGCTAGCGCCGCCACCA
TGGATTACAAGGACGATGACGACAAAATGGCACCGAAGAAGAAGCGGAAGGTCCGCGGAATGCAGACCGA
AATCGAAGTCAGGGCAGACGACTGGCTCATCAACACCGGACTGACCGGCTTCCTGAACATTGTGGGAAAA
GAGAACGTCCGGATTGACGGGCAGTCTATCTACTTCACCGCTGACCTCCTGGAAGATTTCGAAACTAAGT
ACTTTAACTTCTTCATCCAAGAGTACAAAGAAACTCTCTCATGGTACAAGATCGTCAGCTACAAAGAGAC
TATGGAGCAGTTCAGAATTGATGAATTCGCGTCCTTTGACGAAGTGGCCCTGGGGAACCTGAACAAGTAC
ATGAAGGACGTCGTGAAGTTCTATCTGAAAAAGGCCAACTATATCAAAGTGTTCCCCTTGATTGACCCTA
GCGCCAACGTGACCAAGTGGCTCGAAAAGCTGAACACCATTAATCTGACCAAGAAGCAGAAATGGGATGA
GGTCAAGGCTGACATTATTGAGGAGGTCAAACAGACCTACACCCAACTCGACCTGATTATTGACTTCTGT
GCCTCCGAAAAGGGACTGCAGTACCTGGGAGCCAAGAACCTGATCTATTCCGTCATTAACAAGGGCTGGA
GCGGAGTCTCCTTCCTGTTCAAGCAAACCAAGTTCATTGACCCGTATCTGGACTACAAGACGACCTTCGT
GGATCCTGTGCTGGAGTACCTGGATACCGATCTGTCCAAGGCCAAGTACAACTGCTTCAACTGCAACCAG
CCCATCAAGAACCTCAAGCTCGACCTCTCGTTCATGAATGACGTGGGCTTTGACACCGCCCGCAAGACTG
CGCACGTCTGGGATTTCAACAACGATGTGGCCACTTGTCCAATCTGCCGGCTGATCTACTCATGCGTGCC
TGCCGGGTTCACCTACGTGTATGGAGAGGGAATGTTCGTGAACGACTCCTACGGCGTGGAAGAACTGCAC
AGAGTGAACGAACGGATGCGGAACAGCATCCTGAGGTTTAACAAGGACGGTATCAATTCCACCAACACTT
ACCGCGCGCTTGTGGAGTCCATTACCATGGAACACGAAAACAACAGACGCTACGAATTGGCTGACATCCA
GCTCGTGCGATACGAGAACGAGCATTACCGGTTCAATCTGTTGTCAAAGAAGATGCTTCACATCGTGAAC
GATTCCAAGGGTATCCTGAAGTCGCTGATACGCTGCGGTTACAAGGAGGGGAACCTCAACGTGAACCTCT
ACAAGGAAGTGATCCAGCATCTGATGAACAACGAAAACCTCTTCACCCTTATCCACAAGTTGATCTACTA
CAAGCAGACCAGCGTGAACGGCCTGTACTACAACATGGGCCACGTGTCCGGAATCCTGGATATCAACACC
AAGTTCCTGAAAGAAATGGAGGTCATGACGAACATCTCACAGAACCAGCTGTGGTTCGTGCAAAATTGTG
GCAAAGAATTCAAGGAGGGTTACGTGAAGAAGAAGTCCGAGAACAAGATCTCCGGAATCACTTACAAGCT
GCTGAATTCGCTGAAGGTCAACGACAAGGACGGATTCATGGACACCCTGCTGAACTCCTACTCGTACCTG
TCCATGCCGATCCCCGACGTGTTCATCAAGATGTTCTCCAACAACGAAGCCTTCAAGAGCGTGGGCTACG
CTTTTATGCTTGGCGTGGGTGGAGAAAAGACTAAGAAGGAAGATGGGGGCAACACCGATGAGAAGTGAAG
TTTAAACCGCTGATCAGCCTCGACTGTGCCTTCTAGTTGCCAGCCATCTGTTGTTTGCCCCTCCCCCGTG
CCTTCCTTGACCCTGGAAGGTGCCACTCCCACTGTCCTTTCCTAATAAAATGAGGAAATTGCATCGCATT
GTCTGAGTAGGTGTCATTCTATTCTGGGGGGTGGGGTGGGGCAGGACAGCAAGGGGGAGGATTGGGAAGA
CAATAGCAGGCATGCTGGGGATGCGGTGGGCTCTATGGCTTCTGAGGCGGAAAGAACCAGCTGGGGCTCT
AGGGGGTATCCCC
[124 nt withheld, positions 6664-6787]
C
[91 nt withheld, positions 6789-6879]
A
[49 nt withheld, positions 6881-6929]
CCTTTGACGTTGGAGTCCACGTTCTTT
[37 nt withheld, positions 6957-6993]
ACCCTATCTCGGTCTATTCTTTTGATTTATAAGGGATTTTGCCGATTTCGGCCTATTGGTTAAAAAATGA
GCTGATTTAACAAAAATTTAACGC
